Features (pLannotate 1.2.2; 20 found; start..end, strand, type, name):
      1..241     +  promoter       U6 promoter: RNA polymerase III promoter for human U6 snRNA
    299..374     +  misc_RNA       gRNA scaffold: guide RNA scaffold for the Streptococcus pyogenes CRISPR/Cas9 system
    381..424     +  misc_RNA       gRNA scaffold (fragment): guide RNA scaffold for the Streptococcus pyogenes CRISPR/Cas9 system
    471..756     +  enhancer       CMV enhancer: human cytomegalovirus immediate early enhancer; contains an 18-bp deletion relative to the standard CMV enhancer
    758..1035    +  promoter       chicken β-actin promoter: No description available
   1036..1263    +  intron         hybrid intron: hybrid between chicken β-actin (CBA) and minute virus of mice (MMV) introns (Gray et al., 2011)
   1479..1512    +  intron         hybrid intron (fragment): hybrid between chicken β-actin (CBA) and minute virus of mice (MMV) introns (Gray et al., 2011)
   4890..4933    +  CDS            nucleoplasmin NLS (fragment): bipartite nuclear localization signal from nucleoplasmin
   4971..5082    +  polyA_signal   bGH poly(A) signal: bovine growth hormone polyadenylation signal
   5247..5550    +  enhancer       CMV enhancer: human cytomegalovirus immediate early enhancer
   5551..5754    +  promoter       CMV promoter: human cytomegalovirus (CMV) immediate early promoter
   5783..6490    +  CDS            mCherry: mCherry is a basic (constitutively fluorescent) red fluorescent protein published in 2004, derived from Discosoma sp.. It is reported to be a very rapidly-maturing monomer with low acid sensitivity.
   6504..6956    +  polyA_signal   PGK poly(A) signal: mouse phosphoglycerate kinase 1 polyadenylation signal
   6978..7029    -  misc_feature   bom (fragment): basis of mobility region from pBR322
   7048..7503    +  rep_origin     f1 ori (sequence partly withheld): f1 bacteriophage origin of replication; arrow indicates direction of (+) strand synthesis
   7504..7553    -  misc_feature   bom (fragment): basis of mobility region from pBR322
   7655..7690    -  CDS            rop (fragment): Rop protein, which maintains plasmids at low copy number; rop
   7785..7889    +  promoter       AmpR promoter: bla
   7890..8750    +  CDS            AmpR: β-lactamase; bla; confers resistance to ampicillin, carbenicillin, and related antibiotics
   8921..9509    +  rep_origin     ori: high-copy-number ColE1/pMB1/pBR322/pUC origin of replication
>Addgene plasmid | hfCas12Max Sequencing Result | analyzer sequence | sequence record 388853
GAGGGCCTATTTCCCATGATTCCTTCATATTTGCATATACGATACAAGGCTGTTAGAGAGATAATTGGAA
TTAATTTGACTGTAAACACAAAGATATTAGTACAAAATACGTGACGTAGAAAGTAATAATTTCTTGGGTA
GTTTGCAGTTTTAAAATTATGTTTTAAAATGGACTATCATATGCTTACCGTAACTTGAAAGTATTTCGAT
TTCTTGGCTTTATATATCTTGTGGAAAGGACGAAACACCGAGAAATGTGTCCCCAGTTGACACAGGTCTT
CGAGAAGACCTTTTTTTTGTTTTAGAGCTAGAAATAGCAAGTTAAAATAAGGCTAGTCCGTTATCAACTT
GAAAAAGTGGCACCGAGTCGGTGCTTTTTTGTTTTAGAGCTAGAAATAGCAAGTTAAAATAAGGCTAGTC
CGTTTTTAGCGCGTGCGCCAATTCTGCAGACAAATGGCTCTAGAGGTACCCGTTACATAACTTACGGTAA
ATGGCCCGCCTGGCTGACCGCCCAACGACCCCCGCCCATTGACGTCAATAGTAACGCCAATAGGGACTTT
CCATTGACGTCAATGGGTGGAGTATTTACGGTAAACTGCCCACTTGGCAGTACATCAAGTGTATCATATG
CCAAGTACGCCCCCTATTGACGTCAATGACGGTAAATGGCCCGCCTGGCATTGTGCCCAGTACATGACCT
TATGGGACTTTCCTACTTGGCAGTACATCTACGTATTAGTCATCGCTATTACCATGGTCGAGGTGAGCCC
CACGTTCTGCTTCACTCTCCCCATCTCCCCCCCCTCCCCACCCCCAATTTTGTATTTATTTATTTTTTAA
TTATTTTGTGCAGCGATGGGGGCGGGGGGGGGGGGGGGGCGCGCGCCAGGCGGGGCGGGGCGGGGCGAGG
GGCGGGGCGGGGCGAGGCGGAGAGGTGCGGCGGCAGCCAATCAGAGCGGCGCGCTCCGAAAGTTTCCTTT
TATGGCGAGGCGGCGGCGGCGGCGGCCCTATAAAAAGCGAAGCGCGCGGCGGGCGGGAGTCGCTGCGCGC
TGCCTTCGCCCCGTGCCCCGCTCCGCCGCCGCCTCGCGCCGCCCGCCCCGGCTCTGACTGACCGCGTTAC
TCCCACAGGTGAGCGGGCGGGACGGCCCTTCTCCTCCGGGCTGTAATTAGCTGAGCAAGAGGTAAGGGTT
TAAGGGATGGTTGGTTGGTGGGGTATTAATGTTTAATTACCTGGAGCACCTGCCTGAAATCACTTTTTTT
CAGGTTGGACCGGTGCCACCATGGACTATAAGGACCACGACGGAGACTACAAGGATCATGATATTGATTA
CAAAGACGATGACGATAAGATGGCCCCAAAGAAGAAGCGGAAGGTCGGTATCCACGGAGTCCCAGCAGCC
ATGAGTTCTGATGTGGTGCGGCCTTATAACACAAAGCTGCTCCCAGATAACAGAAAGCACAATATGTTCC
TGCAGACCCCTGGAGCACCTGCCTGAAATCACTTTTTTTCAGGTTGGACCGGTGCCACCATGGACTATAA
GGACCACGACGGAGACTACAAGGATCATGATATTGATTACAAAGACGATGACGATAAGATGGCCCCAAAG
AAGAAGCGGAAGGTCGGTATCCACGGAGTCCCAGCAGCCATGAGTTCTGATGTGGTGCGGCCTTATAACA
CAAAGCTGCTCCCAGATAACAGAAAGCACAATATGTTCCTGCAGACCTTCAAGCGGCTGAACAGCATCTC
TCTGAACCACTTCGACCTGCTGATCTGCCTGTACGCTGCAATCACCAACAAGAAGGCCGAGGAATACAAG
TCTGAAAAGGAAGCCCACGTGACCGCCGATAGCCTGTGTGCCATCAATTGGTTCAGACCCATGAGCAAGA
GATACAGCAAATACGCCACCACCACCTTCAACATGTTAGAACTGTTTAAGGAGTACAGCGGCCACGAGCC
TGATGCCTATTCCAAGAACTACCTGATGAGCAATATCGACAGCGACAGATTCGTGTGGGTGGATTGTAGG
AAGTTCGCTAAGGACTTTGCCTATCAGATGGAACTGGGTTTCCACGAGTTCACCGTGTTGGCCGAAACCC
TGCTGGCTAATTCTATCCTGGTGCTGAACGAGAGCACCAAGGCCAATTGGGCTTGGGGAACCGTGTCTGC
CCTGTACGGCGGCGGAGATAAGGAGGACAGCACACTGAAGAGCAAGATTCTGCTGGCCTTCGTGGACGCC
CTGAACAACCACGAGCTGAAAACAAAGAGAGAAATCTTGAATCAAGTGTGTGAATCTCTGAAATACCAGA
GCTACCAGGACATGTACGTGGATTTTAGAAGCGTGGTTGACGAAAACGGCAACAAGAAGTCTCCTAGAGG
CTCTATGCCTATCGTGACCAAGTTCGAGACAGACGACCTGATCAGCGACAACCAAAGAAAGGCCATGATC
AGCAACTTCACTAAGAACGCCGCTGCCAAGGCAGCTAAGAAACCTATCCCTTACTTGGACCGCCTGAAGG
AGCACATGGTGTCCCTGTGCGACGAGTACAATGTGTATGCCTGGGCCGCGGCCATCACAAACAGCAACGC
CGACGTGACCGCCCGGAATACCAGAAACCTGACATTCATCGGCGAACAGAACAGCAGACGAAAGAGACTG
AGCGTGCTGCAGACAACAACCAACGAGAAGGCTAAGGACATCCTGAACAAGATCAACGACAACCTGATTC
AGGAGGTGCGGTACACCCCTGCCCCTAAGCACCTGGGCAGAGATCTGGCCAACCTGTTTGATACACTGAA
GGAAAAGGACATCAACAACATCGAGAACGAAGAAGAGAAACAGAACGTGATCAATGACTGTATCGAGCAG
TACGTGGACGATTGCAGAAGCCTCAACCGGAACCCCATCGCAGCCCTCCTGAAGCACATCTCTAGGTACT
ACGAGGATTTCAGCGCCAAGAATTTCCTGGACGGCGCCAAGCTGAACGTGCTGACTGAGGTGGTGAACCG
GCAGAAGGCCCACCCCACCATCTGGAGCGAGAAGGCTTACACCTGGATCAGCAAGTTCGACAAGAACCGG
AGACAGGCCAACAGCAGCCTGGTCGGATGGGTTGTGCCCCCCGAGGAGGTGCACAAGGAGAAAATCGCCG
GACAGCAGAGCATGATGTGGGTGACCCTCACCCTGCTGGACGACGGCAAGTGGGTCAAACATCACATCCC
CTTCAGCGACAGCAGATACTACAGCGAAGTGTACGCCTACAACCCTAATCTGCCTTATCTGGACGGAGGC
ATCCCAAGACAGAGCAAGTTCGGCAACAAACCAACAACCAACCTGACAGCCGAGTCCCAGGCCCTCCTGG
CTAATTCTAAGTACAAGAAAGCCAACAAGAGCTTCCTGCGGGCTAAAGAGAATGCCACACACAACGTGCG
GGTGTCCCCTAACACCTCTCTGTGCATTAGACTGCTGAAGGACAGCGCCGGAAACCAGATGTTCGACAAA
ATCGGCAACGTGCTCTTCGGCATGCAGATCAACCACAAGATCACCGTGGGAAAACCTAACTACAAGATCG
AGGTGGGCGACAGATTCCTGGGCTTCGATCAGAACCAGAGCGAGAACCACACCTACGCCGTGCTGCAGAG
AGTGTCCGAGAGCAGTCACGACACCCACCACTTTAACGGCTGGGACGTGAAGGTGCTGGAAAAGGGCAAA
GTGACCAGCGATGTGATCGTGCGGGACGAGGTCTACGACCAACTGTCTTACGAGGGCGTCCCCTACGATA
GCAGCAAGTTCGCCGAGTGGCGGGACAAGCGCAGAAGATTTGTGCTTGAGAACCTGAGCATCCAGCTGGA
AGAGGGCAAGACCTTCCTGACAGAGTTCGACAAGCTGAATAAGGACAGCCTGTACCGCTGGAACATGAAC
TACCTGAAACTGCTGAGAAAGGCCATCCGGGCCGGAGGCAAAGAGTTCGCCAAGATCGCTAAGACAGAGA
TCTTCGAGCTGGCGGTGGAAAGATTCGGCCCTATTAACCTGGGCAGCCTGTCCCAGATCAGCCTTAAGAT
GATTGCCTCCTTTAAGGGCGTGGTCCAGTCCTACTTCTCCGTGAGCGGCTGCGTGGATGATGCCTCCAAA
AAGGCCCATGATTCTATGCTGTTCACATTTATGTGCGCCGCCGAAGAAAAGCGGACCAACAAGAGAGAAG
AAAAGACCAACAGAGCCGCCAGCTTTATCCTGCAAAAAGCCTACCTGCATGGCTGCAAGATGATCGTGTG
CGAGGACGACCTTCCTGTGGCCGACGGCAAGACAGGCAAAGCCCAGAATGCCAGACGGATGGACTGGTGC
GCCAGAGCCCTGGCCAAGAAGGTGAACGACGGCTGTGTTGCCATGAGCATCTGCTACAGAGCTATCCCTG
CCTACATGAGCAGCCACCAGGACCCCTTTGTGCACATGCAGGATAAGAAAACCAGCGTGCTGCGGCCTAG
ATTCATGGAAGTTAATAAGGATAGCATCAGAGACTACCACGTGGCGGGCCTGAGAAGAATGCTGAACAGC
AAGAGTGACGCTGGCACCAGTGTTTATTACCGGCAAGCTGCCCTGCATTTCTGCGAAGCCCTGGGCGTGA
GCCCTGAACTGGTGAAAAACAAGAAAACCCACGCCGCCGAACTGGGCAAGCACATGGGCAGCGCTATGCT
GATGCCCTGGAGAGGCGGTAGAGTGTACATCGCCAGCAAAAAGCTGACCTCCGATGCCAAATCAGTGAAG
TACTGCGGCGAGGATATGTGGCAGTACCACGCCGATGAGATCGCCGCTGTTAACATCGCCATGTATGAGG
TGTGCTGCCAGACCGGCGCTTTCGGAAAGAAACAGAAAAAATCGGACGAGCTGCCTGGAAAAAGGCCGGC
GGCCACGAAGAAGGCCGGCCAGGCAAAGAAGAAGAAGTAAGAATTCCTAGAGCTCGCTGATCAGCCTCGA
CTGTGCCTTCTAGTTGCCAGCCATCTGTTGTTTGCCCCTCCCCCGTGCCTTCCTTGACCCTGGAAGGTGC
CACTCCCACTGTCCTTTCCTAATAAAATGAGGAAATTGCATCGCATTGTCTGAGTAGGTGTCATTCTATT
CTGGGGGGTGGGGTGGGGCAGGACAGCAAGGGGGAGGATTGGGAAGAGAATAGCAGGCATGCTGGGGAGC
GGCCGCTAGTTATTAATAGTAATCAATTACGGGGTCATTAGTTCATAGCCCATATATGGAGTTCCGCGTT
ACATAACTTACGGTAAATGGCCCGCCTGGCTGACCGCCCAACGACCCCCGCCCATTGACGTCAATAATGA
CGTATGTTCCCATAGTAACGCCAATAGGGACTTTCCATTGACGTCAATGGGTGGAGTATTTACGGTAAAC
TGCCCACTTGGCAGTACATCAAGTGTATCATATGCCAAGTACGCCCCCTATTGACGTCAATGACGGTAAA
TGGCCCGCCTGGCATTATGCCCAGTACATGACCTTATGGGACTTTCCTACTTGGCAGTACATCTACGTAT
TAGTCATCGCTATTACCATGGTGATGCGGTTTTGGCAGTACATCAATGGGCGTGGATAGCGGTTTGACTC
ACGGGGATTTCCAAGTCTCCACCCCATTGACGTCAATGGGAGTTTGTTTTGGCACCAAAATCAACGGGAC
TTTCCAAAATGTCGTAACAACTCCGCCCCATTGACGCAAATGGGCGGTAGGCGTGTACGGTGGGAGGTCT
ATATAAGCAGAGCTGGTTTAGTGAACCGTCAGATCCGCTAGCATGGTGAGCAAGGGCGAGGAGGATAACA
TGGCCATCATCAAGGAGTTCATGCGCTTCAAGGTGCACATGGAGGGCTCCGTGAACGGCCACGAGTTCGA
GATCGAGGGCGAGGGCGAGGGCCGCCCCTACGAGGGCACCCAGACCGCCAAGCTGAAGGTGACCAAGGGT
GGCCCCCTGCCCTTCGCCTGGGACATCCTGTCCCCTCAGTTCATGTACGGCTCCAAGGCCTACGTGAAGC
ACCCCGCCGACATCCCCGACTACTTGAAGCTGTCCTTCCCCGAGGGCTTCAAGTGGGAGCGCGTGATGAA
CTTCGAGGACGGCGGCGTGGTGACCGTGACCCAGGACTCCTCCCTGCAGGACGGCGAGTTCATCTACAAG
GTGAAGCTGCGCGGCACCAACTTCCCCTCCGACGGCCCCGTAATGCAGAAGAAAACCATGGGCTGGGAGG
CCTCCTCCGAGCGGATGTACCCCGAGGACGGCGCCCTGAAGGGCGAGATCAAGCAGAGGCTGAAGCTGAA
GGACGGCGGCCACTACGACGCTGAGGTCAAGACCACCTACAAGGCCAAGAAGCCCGTGCAGCTGCCCGGC
GCCTACAACGTCAACATCAAGTTGGACATCACCTCCCACAACGAGGACTACACCATCGTGGAACAGTACG
AACGCGCCGAGGGCCGCCACTCCACCGGCGGCATGGACGAGCTGTACAAGTAAGGATCCGGGATGCAGAA
ATTGATGATCTATTAAACAATAAAGATGTCCACTAAAATGGAAGTTTTTCCTGTCATACTTTGTTAAGAA
GGGTGAGAACAGAGTACCTACATTTTGAATGGAAGGATTGGAGCTACGGGGGTGGGGGTGGGGTGGGATT
AGATAAATGCCTGCTCTTTACTGAAGGCTCTTTACTATTGCTTTATGATAATGTTTCATAGTTGGATATC
ATAATTTAAACAAGCAAAACCAAATTAAGGGCCAGCTCATTCCTCCCACTCATGATCTATAGATCTATAG
ATCTCTCGTGGGATCATTGTTTTTCTCTTGATTCCCACTTTGTGGTTCTAAGTACTGTGGTTTCCAAATG
TGTCAGTTTCATAGCCTGAAGAACGAGATCAGCAGCCTCTGTTCCACATACACTTCATTCTCAGTATTGT
TTTGCCAAGTTCTAATTCCATCAGAAGCTGGTCGACCTGCAGGGGCGCCTGATGCGGTATTTTCTCCTTA
CGCATCTGTGCGGTATTTCACACCGCATA
[95 nt withheld, positions 7030-7124]
T
[46 nt withheld, positions 7126-7171]
C
[141 nt withheld, positions 7173-7313]
CCTTTGACGTTGGAGTCCACGTTCTTT
[37 nt withheld, positions 7341-7377]
ACTCTATCTCGGGCTATTCTTTTGATTTATAAGGGATTTTGCCGATTTCGGTCTATTGGTTAAAAAATGA
GCTGATTTAACAAAAATTTAACGCGAATTTTAACAAAATATTAACGTTTACAATTTTATGGTGCACTCTC
AGTACAATCTGCTCTGATGCCGCATAGTTAAGCCAGCCCCGACACCCGCCAACACCCGCTGACGCGCCCT
GACGGGCTTGTCTGCTCCCGGCATCCGCTTACAGACAAGCTGTGACCGTCTCCGGGAGCTGCATGTGTCA
GAGGTTTTCACCGTCATCACCGAAACGCGCGAGACGAAAGGGCCTCGTGATACGCCTATTTTTATAGGTT
AATGTCATGATAATAATGGTTTCTTAGACGTCAGGTGGCACTTTTCGGGGAAATGTGCGCGGAACCCCTA
TTTGTTTATTTTTCTAAATACATTCAAATATGTATCCGCTCATGAGACAATAACCCTGATAAATGCTTCA
ATAATATTGAAAAAGGAAGAGTATGAGTATTCAACATTTCCGTGTCGCCCTTATTCCCTTTTTTGCGGCA
TTTTGCCTTCCTGTTTTTGCTCACCCAGAAACGCTGGTGAAAGTAAAAGATGCTGAAGATCAGTTGGGTG
CACGAGTGGGTTACATCGAACTGGATCTCAACAGCGGTAAGATCCTTGAGAGTTTTCGCCCCGAAGAACG
TTTTCCAATGATGAGCACTTTTAAAGTTCTGCTATGTGGCGCGGTATTATCCCGTATTGACGCCGGGCAA
GAGCAACTCGGTCGCCGCATACACTATTCTCAGAATGACTTGGTTGAGTACTCACCAGTCACAGAAAAGC
ATCTTACGGATGGCATGACAGTAAGAGAATTATGCAGTGCTGCCATAACCATGAGTGATAACACTGCGGC
CAACTTACTTCTGACAACGATCGGAGGACCGAAGGAGCTAACCGCTTTTTTGCACAACATGGGGGATCAT
GTAACTCGCCTTGATCGTTGGGAACCGGAGCTGAATGAAGCCATACCAAACGACGAGCGTGACACCACGA
TGCCTGTAGCAATGGCAACAACGTTGCGCAAACTATTAACTGGCGAACTACTTACTCTAGCTTCCCGGCA
ACAATTAATAGACTGGATGGAGGCGGATAAAGTTGCAGGACCACTTCTGCGCTCGGCCCTTCCGGCTGGC
TGGTTTATTGCTGATAAATCTGGAGCCGGTGAGCGTGGAAGCCGCGGTATCATTGCAGCACTGGGGCCAG
ATGGTAAGCCCTCCCGTATCGTAGTTATCTACACGACGGGGAGTCAGGCAACTATGGATGAACGAAATAG
ACAGATCGCTGAGATAGGTGCCTCACTGATTAAGCATTGGTAACTGTCAGACCAAGTTTACTCATATATA
CTTTAGATTGATTTAAAACTTCATTTTTAATTTAAAAGGATCTAGGTGAAGATCCTTTTTGATAATCTCA
TGACCAAAATCCCTTAACGTGAGTTTTCGTTCCACTGAGCGTCAGACCCCGTAGAAAAGATCAAAGGATC
TTCTTGAGATCCTTTTTTTCTGCGCGTAATCTGCTGCTTGCAAACAAAAAAACCACCGCTACCAGCGGTG
GTTTGTTTGCCGGATCAAGAGCTACCAACTCTTTTTCCGAAGGTAACTGGCTTCAGCAGAGCGCAGATAC
CAAATACTGTTCTTCTAGTGTAGCCGTAGTTAGGCCACCACTTCAAGAACTCTGTAGCACCGCCTACATA
CCTCGCTCTGCTAATCCTGTTACCAGTGGCTGCTGCCAGTGGCGATAAGTCGTGTCTTACCGGGTTGGAC
TCAAGACGATAGTTACCGGATAAGGCGCAGCGGTCGGGCTGAACGGGGGGTTCGTGCACACAGCCCAGCT
TGGAGCGAACGACCTACACCGAACTGAGATACCTACAGCGTGAGCTATGAGAAAGCGCCACGCTTCCCGA
AGGGAGAAAGGCGGACAGGTATCCGGTAAGCGGCAGGGTCGGAACAGGAGAGCGCACGAGGGAGCTTCCA
GGGGGAAACGCCTGGTATCTTTATAGTCCTGTCGGGTTTCGCCACCTCTGACTTGAGCGTCGATTTTTGT
GATGCTCGTCAGGGGGGCGGAGCCTATGGAAAAACGCCAGCAACGCGGCCTTTTTACGGTTCCTGGCCTT
TTGCTGGCCTTTTGCTCACATGT
